Addgene plasmid #197029: AAV2 ITR_phU6_gRNA scaffold-DMD sg1_phU6_gRNA scaffold-DMD sg16_pMHCK7-3x Flag-NLS-ecDHFR-enOsCas12f1-NLS-ecDHFR_pA_AAV2 ITR
Purpose: AAV vector encoding a human codon-optimized ecDHFR-enOsCas12f1-ecDHFR driven by MHCK7 promoter, DMD-targeting guide RNAs compatible with enOsCas12f1 driven by hU6
Depositing lab: Xiangfeng Kong. Depositing organization: HuidaGene Therapeutics Co., Ltd. Publication: Engineered CRISPR-OsCas12f1 and RhCas12f1 with robust activities and expanded target range for genome editing. Kong X, Zhang H, Li G, Wang Z, Kong X, Wang L, Xue M, Zhang W, Wang Y, Lin J, Zhou J, Shen X, Wei Y, Zhong N, Bai W, Yuan Y, Shi L, Zhou Y, Yang H. Nat Commun. 2023 Apr 11;14(1):2046. doi: 10.1038/s41467-023-37829-7. PubMed 37041195.
Backbone
  Vector backbone: AAV2
  Vector type: AAV
Growth in bacteria
  Bacterial resistance: Ampicillin, 100 μg/mL
  Growth temperature: 30°C
  Growth strain: NEB Stable
  Copy number: High Copy
Gene/Insert
  Gene/Insert name: humanized ecDHFR-enOsCas12f1-ecDHFR
  Species: Synthetic
  Mutation: D52R / T132R
  Promoter: MHCK7, hU6
  Cloning method: Gibson Cloning
Terms and licenses: Academic/Nonprofit Terms; Industry Terms: Not Available to Industry
How to cite: AAV2 ITR_phU6_gRNA scaffold-DMD sg1_phU6_gRNA scaffold-DMD sg16_pMHCK7-3x Flag-NLS-ecDHFR-enOsCas12f1-NLS-ecDHFR_pA_AAV2 ITR was a gift from Xiangfeng Kong (Addgene plasmid # 197029 ; http://n2t.net/addgene:197029 ; RRID:Addgene_197029)
