[The description below was written by a language model from this plasmid's Addgene catalogue record and pLannotate feature annotations shown in this document.]
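Description:
AAV2 ITR_phU6_gRNA scaffold-DMD sg1_phU6_gRNA scaffold-DMD sg16_pMHCK7-3x Flag-NLS-ecDHFR-enOsCas12f1-NLS-ecDHFR_pA_AAV2 ITR is an all-in-one AAV transfer plasmid of about 7.5 kb. It carries both a compact CRISPR nuclease and two guide RNAs between AAV2 inverted terminal repeats, the cis elements needed to package the intervening DNA into recombinant AAV particles. The bacterial backbone provides a high-copy ColE1/pUC-type origin, an ampicillin resistance gene (bla) with its own promoter, and an f1 phage origin. The left ITR is annotated only as short fragments, whereas the right ITR is detected in full.

The payload begins with two tandem human U6 (RNA polymerase III) promoters. Each drives an enOsCas12f1-compatible guide arranged as scaffold followed by spacer, with the spacers being DMD sg1 and DMD sg16. Downstream, according to the name and catalogue fields, the muscle-specific MHCK7 promoter drives a human codon-optimized, synthetic open reading frame. This encodes 3xFlag, a nuclear localization signal, ecDHFR, enOsCas12f1 (the engineered OsCas12f1 with D52R/T132R substitutions), a nucleoplasmin NLS and a second ecDHFR. The automated annotation detects both ecDHFR copies and the NLS, but not the MHCK7 promoter or the Cas12f1 coding region, which presumably lie in the unannotated stretches.

E. coli DHFR domains are commonly used as destabilizing domains that target a fusion protein for degradation unless it is stabilized by trimethoprim. That arrangement would allow ligand-controlled nuclease levels, although the record does not state this purpose explicitly. The transcript ends with truncated WPRE fragments and a bGH polyadenylation signal. The construct is intended for AAV-mediated, muscle-directed dual-guide editing of the dystrophin gene, which is feasible in a single vector because Cas12f1 is small.
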