Features (pLannotate 1.2.2; 18 found; start..end, strand, type, name):
     12..39      +  repeat_region  AAV2 ITR (fragment): inverted terminal repeat of adeno-associated virus serotype 2 inverted
     68..95      +  repeat_region  AAV2 ITR (fragment): inverted terminal repeat of adeno-associated virus serotype 2 inverted
    143..383     +  promoter       U6 promoter: RNA polymerase III promoter for human U6 snRNA
    562..802     +  promoter       U6 promoter: RNA polymerase III promoter for human U6 snRNA
   1902..2374    +  CDS            ecDHFR (fragment): E. coli dihydrofolate reductase; folA
   3717..3760    +  CDS            nucleoplasmin NLS (fragment): bipartite nuclear localization signal from nucleoplasmin
   3764..4237    +  CDS            ecDHFR: E. coli dihydrofolate reductase; folA
   4272..4429    +  misc_feature   WPRE (fragment): woodchuck hepatitis virus posttranscriptional regulatory element
   4435..4519    +  misc_feature   WPRE (fragment): woodchuck hepatitis virus posttranscriptional regulatory element
   4521..4632    +  polyA_signal   bGH poly(A) signal: bovine growth hormone polyadenylation signal
   4743..4883    +  repeat_region  AAV2 ITR: inverted terminal repeat of adeno-associated virus serotype 2 inverted
   4888..4939    -  misc_feature   bom (fragment): basis of mobility region from pBR322
   4958..5413    +  rep_origin     f1 ori (sequence partly withheld): f1 bacteriophage origin of replication; arrow indicates direction of (+) strand synthesis
   5414..5463    -  misc_feature   bom (fragment): basis of mobility region from pBR322
   5565..5600    -  CDS            rop (fragment): Rop protein, which maintains plasmids at low copy number; rop
   5695..5799    +  promoter       AmpR promoter: bla
   5800..6660    +  CDS            AmpR: β-lactamase; bla; confers resistance to ampicillin, carbenicillin, and related antibiotics
   6831..7419    +  rep_origin     ori: high-copy-number ColE1/pMB1/pBR322/pUC origin of replication
>Addgene plasmid #197029 | AAV2 ITR_phU6_gRNA scaffold-DMD sg1_phU6_gRNA scaffold-DMD sg16_pMHCK7-3x Flag-NLS-ecDHFR-enOsCas12f1-NLS-ecDHFR_pA_AAV2 ITR | addgene full sequence | sequence record 388970 | Addgene NGS Result
CCTGCAGGCAGCTGCGCGCTCGCTCGCTCACTGAGGCCGCCCGGGCGTCGGGCGACCTTTGGTCGCCCGG
CCTCAGTGAGCGAGCGAGCGCGCAGAGAGGGAGTGGCCAACTCCATCACTAGGGGTTCCTGCGGCCTCTA
GAGAGGGCCTATTTCCCATGATTCCTTCATATTTGCATATACGATACAAGGCTGTTAGAGAGATAATTGG
AATTAATTTGACTGTAAACACAAAGATATTAGTACAAAATACGTGACGTAGAAAGTAATAATTTCTTGGG
TAGTTTGCAGTTTTAAAATTATGTTTTAAAATGGACTATCATATGCTTACCGTAACTTGAAAGTATTTCG
ATTTCTTGGCTTTATATATCTTGTGGAAAGGACGAAACACCGAGGGCCGACTTCCCGGCCCAAAATCGAG
ACAGTAGCCGTAAAACGTTGAGTTTCAGCGTGGGCGACACACTCGAAAAGGTTAAGATATGCACATAGTA
ATCCGTGCATGAGCCGCGAAAGCGGCTTGAAGGATTGGCTTTGATTTCCCTAGTTTTATTTTTTTAAGCT
TGAGGGCCTATTTCCCATGATTCCTTCATATTTGCATATACGATACAAGGCTGTTAGAGAGATAATTGGA
ATTAATTTGACTGTAAACACAAAGATATTAGTACAAAATACGTGACGTAGAAAGTAATAATTTCTTGGGT
AGTTTGCAGTTTTAAAATTATGTTTTAAAATGGACTATCATATGCTTACCGTAACTTGAAAGTATTTCGA
TTTCTTGGCTTTATATATCTTGTGGAAAGGACGAAACACCGAGGGCCGACTTCCCGGCCCAAAATCGAGA
CAGTAGCCGTAAAACGTTGAGTTTCAGCGTGGGCGACACACTCGAAAAGGTTAAGATATGCACATAGTAA
TCCGTGCATGAGCCGCGAAAGCGGCTTGAAGGTGTATTCAAGCTCAAGGCCTTTTTATTTTTTTGGTCTC
TTTTTTTACCCTTCAGATTAAAAATAACTGAGGTAAGGGCCTGGGTAGGGGAGGTGGTGTGAGACGCTCC
TGTCTCTCCTCTATCTGCCCATCGGCCCTTTGGGGAGGAGGAATGTGCCCAAGGACTAAAAAAAGGCCAT
GGAGCCAGAGGGGCGAGGGCAACAGACCTTTCATGGGCAAACCTTGGGGCCCTGCTGTCTAGCATGCCCC
ACTACGGGTCTAGGCTGCCCATGTAAGGAGGCAAGGCCTGGGGACACCCGAGATGCCTGGTTATAATTAA
CCCAGACATGTGGCTGCCCCCCCCCCCCCAACACCTGCTGCCTCTAAAAATAACCCTGTCCCTGGTGGAT
CCCCTGCATGCGAAGATCTTCGAACAAGGCTGTGGGGGACTGAGGGCAGGCTGTAACAGGCTTGGGGGCC
AGGGCTTATACGTGCCTGGGACTCCCAAAGTATTACTGTTCCATGTTCCCGGCGAAGGGCCAGCTGTCCC
CCGCCAGCTAGACTCAGCACTTAGTTTAGGAACCAGTGAGCAAGTCAGCCCTTGGGGCAGCCCATACAAG
GCCATGGGGCTGGGCAAGCTGCACGCCTGGGTCCGGGGTGGGCACGGTGCCCGGGCAACGAGCTGAAAGC
TCATCTGCTCTCAGGGGCCCCTCCCTGGGGACAGCCCCTCCTGGCTAGTCACACCCTGTAGGCTCCTCTA
TATAACCCAGGGGCACAGGGGCTGCCCTCATTCTACCACCACCTCCACAGCACAGACAGACACTCAGGAG
CCAGCCAGGTTGGACCGGTGCCACCATGGACTATAAGGACCACGACGGAGACTACAAGGATCATGATATT
GATTACAAAGACGATGACGATAAGATGGCCCCAAAGAAGAAGCGGAAGGTCGGTATCCACGGAGTCCCAG
CAGCCGGATCCATCAGTCTGATTGCGGCGTTAGCGGTAGATTACGTTATCGGCATGGAAAACGCCATGCC
GTGGAACCTGCCTGCCGATCTCGCCTGGTTTAAACGCAACACCTTAAATAAACCCGTGATTATGGGCCGC
CATACCTGGGAATCAATCGGTCGTCCGTTGCCAGGACGCAAAAATATTATCCTCAGCAGTCAACCGAGTA
CGGACGATCGCGTAACGTGGGTGAAGTCGGTGGATGAAGCCATCGCGGCGTGTGGTGACGTACCAGAAAT
CATGGTGATTGGCGGCGGTCGCGTTATTGAACAGTTCTTGCCAAAAGCGCAAAAACTGTATCTGACGCAT
ATCGACGCAGAAGTGGAAGGCGACACCCATTTCCCGGATTACGAGCCGGATGACTGGGAATCGGTATTCA
GCGAATTCCACGATGCTGATGCGCAGAACTCTCACAGCTATTGCTTTGAGATTCTGGAGCGGCGAGGAAG
CGGAAGCGGATCCATGCCTAAGAAGAAGAGAAAGGTGATGGGAAAGGGCGTGCTGGCCAAGGTGATGAAA
TACGAGCTGAGATACCTGGATGGTTGTGGCGACTTCAGCAATATGCAGGAGCAGGTGTGGGCCCTGCAGC
GGCAGACACGGGAAATCCTGAACAGATCCATCCAAATCGCCTTCCAATGGCGCTGCGCCAACAGCGAGCA
CCACAGAAAGACCGGCGAGTACCTGGACCTGAAAACGGAAACCGGCTACAAGAGACTGGATGGCCACATC
TACAACTGCCTGAAGGGCCAGTACGAGGACATGGCCACATCTAACCTGAACGCCACCATCCAGAAGGCTT
GGAAGAAGTATAACTCCAGCAAGAAGGAAATCCTGAGGGGCAGCATGAGCATCCCCAGCTACAAGATGAA
CCAGCCTCTGCGACTGGACAAGAATACCGTGAAACTGTCTGAGGGCGAGCGGAACCCAATCGTGACCCTG
ACACTGTTTAGCGACAAGTTCAAGCGGGCCCAGGGCGTGTCCAACGTGAAGTTTAGCATGCCTCTGCACG
ACGGCACCCAGAGAGCCATCTTCGCCAACCTGATGAACGGCACCTACCAGCTGGGAGAGTGCCAGCTGGT
GTACAAACGGCCTAAGTGGTTCCTGTTCGTGACATACAAGTTCCCCCCCGTGGAACATCCTCTCGATCCT
GACAAGATTCTGGGCGTCGACATGGGCGAGGCCTGCGCGCTTTATGCCTCTACATTCGGCGAGCACGGCT
ACCTGAAGATCGATGGAGGCGAGATTACAAAGTACGCCAAGAAGATGGAAGCTAGAATCCGGAGCATGCA
GAAGCAGGCTGCTCACTGTGGCGAAGGCAGAATCGGGCACGGCACCAAAACAAGAGTGTCTGTGGTGTAC
CAGGCCAAGGACAAGGTGGCCAGATTCAGAGATACCATCAACCACAGATACTCTAAGGCCCTGATCGACT
ACGCCCTGAAGAACCAGTGTGGCACCATCCAGATGGAAGATCTGACCGGCATCAAGGAAGATACAGGATT
TCCAAAGTTCCTGAGACATTGGACCTACTACGACCTGCAGAGCAAGATCGAGGCTAAGGCCGCCGAGCAC
GGCATCCAAGTTGTCAAGATCAACCCTAGACACACCAGCCAGCGCTGCAGCAGATGTGGACACATCGACA
AAGCCAATAGAACCAGCCAAGCTGATTTCTGCTGCACCAAGTGCGGCTTCAGCGCCAATGCCGACTTTAA
TGCCAGCCAGAACATCAGCATCAGAAACATCGACAAGATTATCGCCAAGGCTATCGGCGCCAACCGGAAG
CAGACCAAAAGGCCGGCGGCCACGAAGAAGGCCGGCCAGGCAAAGAAGAAGAAGATCAGTCTGATTGCGG
CGTTAGCGGTAGATCACGTTATCGGCATGGAAACCGTCATGCCGTGGAACCTGCCTGCCGATCTCGCCTG
GTTTAAACGCAACACCTTAAATAAACCCGTGATTATGGGCCGCCATACCTGGGAATCAATCGGTCGTCCG
TTGCCAGGACGCAAAAATATTATCCTCAGCAGTCAACCGAGTACGGACGATCGCGTAACGTGGGTGAAGT
CGGTGGATGAAGCCATCGCGGCGTGTGGTGACGTACCAGAAATCATGGTTATTGGCGGCGGTCGCGTTTA
TGAACAGTTCTTGCCAAAAGCGCAAAAACTGTATCTGACGCATATCGACGCAGAAGTGGAAGGCGACACC
CATTTCCCGGATTACGAGCCGGATGACTGGGAATCGGTATTCAGCGAATTCCACGATGCTGATGCGCAGA
ACTCTCACAGCTATTGCTTTGAGATTCTGGAGCGGCGATAAGAATTCCTAGAGCTCGCTGATCAGCCTCG
AAATCAACCTCTGGATTACAAAATTTGTGAAAGATTGACTGGTATTCTTAACTATGTTGCTCCTTTTACG
CTATGTGGATACGCTGCTTTAATGCCTTTGTATCATGCTATTGCTTCCCGTATGGCTTTCATTTTCTCCT
CCTTGTATAAATCCTGGTTAGTTCTTGCCACGGCGGAACTCATCGCCGCCTGCCTTGCCCGCTGCTGGAC
AGGGGCTCGGCTGTTGGGCACTGACAATTCCGTGGTGTTACTGTGCCTTCTAGTTGCCAGCCATCTGTTG
TTTGCCCCTCCCCCGTGCCTTCCTTGACCCTGGAAGGTGCCACTCCCACTGTCCTTTCCTAATAAAATGA
GGAAATTGCATCGCATTGTCTGAGTAGGTGTCATTCTATTCTGGGGGGTGGGGTGGGGCAGGACAGCAAG
GGGGAGGATTGGGAAGAGAATAGCAGGCATGCTGGGGACGGCCGAGGGCCGCAGGAACCCCTAGTGATGG
AGTTGGCCACTCCCTCTCTGCGCGCTCGCTCGCTCACTGAGGCCGGGCGACCAAAGGTCGCCCGACGCCC
GGGCTTTGCCCGGGCGGCCTCAGTGAGCGAGCGAGCGCGCAGCTGCCTGCAGGGGCGCCTGATGCGGTAT
TTTCTCCTTACGCATCTGTGCGGTATTTCACACCGCATA
[95 nt withheld, positions 4940-5034]
T
[46 nt withheld, positions 5036-5081]
C
[141 nt withheld, positions 5083-5223]
CCTTTGACGTTGGAGTCCACGTTCTTT
[37 nt withheld, positions 5251-5287]
ACTCTATCTCGGGCTATTCTTTTGATTTATAAGGGATTTTGCCGATTTCGGTCTATTGGTTAAAAAATGA
GCTGATTTAACAAAAATTTAACGCGAATTTTAACAAAATATTAACGTTTACAATTTTATGGTGCACTCTC
AGTACAATCTGCTCTGATGCCGCATAGTTAAGCCAGCCCCGACACCCGCCAACACCCGCTGACGCGCCCT
GACGGGCTTGTCTGCTCCCGGCATCCGCTTACAGACAAGCTGTGACCGTCTCCGGGAGCTGCATGTGTCA
GAGGTTTTCACCGTCATCACCGAAACGCGCGAGACGAAAGGGCCTCGTGATACGCCTATTTTTATAGGTT
AATGTCATGATAATAATGGTTTCTTAGACGTCAGGTGGCACTTTTCGGGGAAATGTGCGCGGAACCCCTA
TTTGTTTATTTTTCTAAATACATTCAAATATGTATCCGCTCATGAGACAATAACCCTGATAAATGCTTCA
ATAATATTGAAAAAGGAAGAGTATGAGTATTCAACATTTCCGTGTCGCCCTTATTCCCTTTTTTGCGGCA
TTTTGCCTTCCTGTTTTTGCTCACCCAGAAACGCTGGTGAAAGTAAAAGATGCTGAAGATCAGTTGGGTG
CACGAGTGGGTTACATCGAACTGGATCTCAACAGCGGTAAGATCCTTGAGAGTTTTCGCCCCGAAGAACG
TTTTCCAATGATGAGCACTTTTAAAGTTCTGCTATGTGGCGCGGTATTATCCCGTATTGACGCCGGGCAA
GAGCAACTCGGTCGCCGCATACACTATTCTCAGAATGACTTGGTTGAGTACTCACCAGTCACAGAAAAGC
ATCTTACGGATGGCATGACAGTAAGAGAATTATGCAGTGCTGCCATAACCATGAGTGATAACACTGCGGC
CAACTTACTTCTGACAACGATCGGAGGACCGAAGGAGCTAACCGCTTTTTTGCACAACATGGGGGATCAT
GTAACTCGCCTTGATCGTTGGGAACCGGAGCTGAATGAAGCCATACCAAACGACGAGCGTGACACCACGA
TGCCTGTAGCAATGGCAACAACGTTGCGCAAACTATTAACTGGCGAACTACTTACTCTAGCTTCCCGGCA
ACAATTAATAGACTGGATGGAGGCGGATAAAGTTGCAGGACCACTTCTGCGCTCGGCCCTTCCGGCTGGC
TGGTTTATTGCTGATAAATCTGGAGCCGGTGAGCGTGGAAGCCGCGGTATCATTGCAGCACTGGGGCCAG
ATGGTAAGCCCTCCCGTATCGTAGTTATCTACACGACGGGGAGTCAGGCAACTATGGATGAACGAAATAG
ACAGATCGCTGAGATAGGTGCCTCACTGATTAAGCATTGGTAACTGTCAGACCAAGTTTACTCATATATA
CTTTAGATTGATTTAAAACTTCATTTTTAATTTAAAAGGATCTAGGTGAAGATCCTTTTTGATAATCTCA
TGACCAAAATCCCTTAACGTGAGTTTTCGTTCCACTGAGCGTCAGACCCCGTAGAAAAGATCAAAGGATC
TTCTTGAGATCCTTTTTTTCTGCGCGTAATCTGCTGCTTGCAAACAAAAAAACCACCGCTACCAGCGGTG
GTTTGTTTGCCGGATCAAGAGCTACCAACTCTTTTTCCGAAGGTAACTGGCTTCAGCAGAGCGCAGATAC
CAAATACTGTTCTTCTAGTGTAGCCGTAGTTAGGCCACCACTTCAAGAACTCTGTAGCACCGCCTACATA
CCTCGCTCTGCTAATCCTGTTACCAGTGGCTGCTGCCAGTGGCGATAAGTCGTGTCTTACCGGGTTGGAC
TCAAGACGATAGTTACCGGATAAGGCGCAGCGGTCGGGCTGAACGGGGGGTTCGTGCACACAGCCCAGCT
TGGAGCGAACGACCTACACCGAACTGAGATACCTACAGCGTGAGCTATGAGAAAGCGCCACGCTTCCCGA
AGGGAGAAAGGCGGACAGGTATCCGGTAAGCGGCAGGGTCGGAACAGGAGAGCGCACGAGGGAGCTTCCA
GGGGGAAACGCCTGGTATCTTTATAGTCCTGTCGGGTTTCGCCACCTCTGACTTGAGCGTCGATTTTTGT
GATGCTCGTCAGGGGGGCGGAGCCTATGGAAAAACGCCAGCAACGCGGCCTTTTTACGGTTCCTGGCCTT
TTGCTGGCCTTTTGCTCACATGT
